>Addgene plasmid #212332 | pTwist-SARS-CoV-2 Spike-deltaC18 N439K (AAA) | addgene full sequence | sequence record 423563 | Addgene NGS Result
CGTTACATAACTTACGGTAAATGGCCCGCCTGGCTGACCGCCCAACGACCCCCGCCCATTGACGTCAATA
ATGACGTATGTTCCCATAGTAACGCCAATAGGGACTTTCCATTGACGTCAATGGGTGGAGTATTTACGGT
AAACTGCCCACTTGGCAGTACATCAAGTGTATCATATGCCAAGTACGCCCCCTATTGACGTCAATGACGG
TAAATGGCCCGCCTGGCATTATGCCCAGTACATGACCTTATGGGACTTTCCTACTTGGCAGTACATCTAC
GTATTAGTCATCGCTATTACCATGCTGATGCGGTTTTGGCAGTACATCAATGGGCGTGGATAGCGGTTTG
ACTCACGGGGATTTCCAAGTCTCCACCCCATTGACGTCAATGGGAGTTTGTTTTGGCACCAAAATCAACG
GGACTTTCCAAAATGTCGTAACAACTCCGCCCCATTGACGCAAATGGGCGGTAGGCGTGTACGGTGGGAG
GTCTATATAAGCAGAGCTGGTTTAGTGAACCGTCAGATCGCCTGGAGACGCCATCCACGCTGTTTTGACC
TCCATAGAAGACACCGGGACCGATCCAGCCTCCCCTCGAAGCTTACATGTGGTACCGAGCTCGGATCCTG
AGAACTTCAGGGTGAGTCTATGGGACCCTTGATGTTTTCTTTCCCCTTCTTTTCTATGGTTAAGTTCATG
TCATAGGAAGGGGAGAAGTAACAGGGTACACATATTGACCAAATCAGGGTAATTTTGCATTTGTAATTTT
AAAAAATGCTTTCTTCTTTTAATATACTTTTTTGTTTATCTTATTTCTAATACTTTCCCTAATCTCTTTC
TTTCAGGGCAATAATGATACAATGTATCATGCCTCTTTGCACCATTCTAAAGAATAACAGTGATAATTTC
TGGGTTAAGGCAATAGCAATATTTCTGCATATAAATATTTCTGCATATAAATTGTAACTGATGTAAGAGG
TTTCATATTGCTAATAGCAGCTACAATCCAGCTACCATTCTGCTTTTATTTTATGGTTGGGATAAGGCTG
GATTATTCTGAGTCCAAGCTAGGCCCTTTTGCTAATCATGTTCATACCTCTTATCTTCCTCCCACAGCTC
CTGGGCAACGTGCTGGTCTGTGTGCTGGCCCATCACTTTGGCAAAGGCGGCCGCCATGTTTGTGTTCCTC
GTTCTCCTGCCCCTCGTTTCTTCCCAATGCGTGAACCTCACAACTAGAACGCAGCTCCCACCCGCTTACA
CGAACTCTTTTACTCGTGGAGTATACTATCCCGATAAAGTCTTTAGGTCCAGTGTCCTTCATTCTACTCA
AGACCTTTTCCTGCCATTCTTCTCAAATGTCACCTGGTTCCATGCTATCCACGTTTCTGGCACCAACGGA
ACTAAACGATTTGATAATCCCGTCTTGCCATTTAACGATGGCGTATACTTTGCCTCAACGGAGAAGTCCA
ACATTATCCGGGGATGGATATTTGGCACCACCCTGGACTCCAAGACACAGTCTCTCCTCATTGTGAACAA
CGCCACCAATGTCGTCATCAAAGTCTGTGAATTTCAATTTTGTAACGATCCCTTTCTCGGGGTTTATTAT
CATAAGAATAACAAGTCTTGGATGGAGTCAGAGTTCCGCGTTTACAGTTCCGCTAACAACTGTACTTTTG
AGTACGTTTCCCAACCATTTCTCATGGATCTTGAAGGGAAGCAAGGCAACTTCAAGAATCTCCGCGAATT
TGTGTTTAAGAATATAGACGGCTACTTCAAAATTTATAGCAAGCATACCCCGATAAATCTGGTTCGGGAT
CTCCCTCAAGGCTTCTCCGCGTTGGAACCCCTCGTGGACTTGCCGATTGGCATCAACATCACCCGGTTCC
AAACCCTTCTTGCCCTTCATCGAAGCTACCTCACGCCTGGCGACAGTAGTAGTGGTTGGACAGCGGGCGC
AGCAGCCTACTATGTGGGATATTTGCAACCACGCACCTTTCTTCTCAAATATAACGAAAACGGAACAATT
ACCGATGCCGTAGACTGTGCCCTCGATCCCCTGTCCGAAACTAAATGCACACTCAAGTCCTTCACAGTTG
AGAAAGGCATATACCAAACCAGTAACTTCCGCGTCCAACCCACCGAATCCATTGTTCGATTCCCTAACAT
CACCAATTTGTGTCCTTTCGGTGAAGTATTTAATGCCACTCGATTTGCATCAGTTTATGCCTGGAATCGC
AAGCGAATATCAAATTGTGTTGCAGATTATAGTGTCCTGTATAATAGCGCATCATTCAGCACTTTTAAGT
GTTATGGGGTCAGCCCTACGAAATTGAATGACTTGTGTTTTACCAACGTTTACGCAGATTCTTTCGTCAT
ACGCGGCGACGAAGTCCGACAGATTGCACCGGGGCAAACCGGAAAGATAGCAGACTATAATTATAAGTTG
CCGGATGACTTCACCGGCTGCGTTATAGCATGGAACTCCAAAAATCTCGATTCAAAAGTCGGCGGCAACT
ATAATTATCTTTACCGCCTGTTTCGCAAGTCAAATCTGAAGCCCTTTGAACGTGACATCTCCACCGAAAT
TTATCAAGCTGGCAGCACCCCATGTAATGGAGTGGAAGGGTTTAACTGTTATTTTCCCCTTCAATCATAC
GGATTTCAACCAACAAATGGGGTGGGCTATCAACCATATCGGGTGGTAGTCTTGAGCTTTGAGCTGCTCC
ACGCACCGGCTACAGTTTGCGGACCGAAGAAAAGCACTAACCTGGTGAAGAATAAATGTGTGAACTTCAA
CTTTAATGGGCTCACCGGAACAGGGGTGCTGACAGAATCAAACAAGAAATTTCTCCCTTTTCAACAATTT
GGTAGAGACATTGCCGATACCACAGATGCCGTCCGCGATCCGCAAACACTGGAAATCCTCGATATAACAC
CCTGTAGCTTCGGCGGGGTCAGCGTGATAACTCCCGGAACGAACACATCCAACCAAGTGGCTGTCCTGTA
TCAAGATGTCAACTGTACCGAAGTCCCTGTGGCGATACACGCCGACCAACTGACACCCACCTGGAGAGTC
TACTCAACAGGTTCCAATGTCTTTCAAACTAGAGCGGGTTGTCTCATTGGCGCTGAGCATGTCAATAATT
CATACGAATGTGATATTCCTATTGGGGCAGGAATCTGTGCGTCTTATCAAACTCAAACGAACTCACCACG
GCGCGCTCGCTCAGTAGCCAGCCAGTCCATAATCGCCTATACCATGAGTCTCGGGGCTGAGAACTCCGTG
GCTTATTCAAACAATTCCATCGCAATCCCAACTAACTTTACCATTAGCGTTACCACGGAAATCTTGCCCG
TCAGCATGACTAAGACGAGCGTAGACTGTACGATGTATATCTGTGGGGATTCCACCGAGTGTAGCAACCT
CTTGCTTCAATACGGGTCTTTCTGTACTCAACTCAACCGAGCATTGACCGGAATTGCGGTCGAACAAGAC
AAGAATACCCAAGAGGTGTTCGCACAAGTAAAGCAAATATACAAAACGCCGCCAATCAAAGATTTTGGCG
GGTTTAATTTTAGCCAAATACTGCCAGACCCATCTAAGCCTTCAAAACGCAGCTTTATCGAGGATCTGCT
GTTCAACAAAGTTACGTTGGCTGACGCGGGTTTCATTAAGCAGTATGGGGATTGTTTGGGAGACATTGCG
GCCCGCGACCTTATCTGTGCTCAAAAATTCAATGGGTTGACAGTTCTGCCCCCTCTGCTCACTGATGAGA
TGATTGCACAGTATACATCAGCATTGTTGGCAGGAACCATTACATCCGGCTGGACTTTTGGCGCGGGTGC
GGCCCTTCAAATACCTTTCGCTATGCAAATGGCTTACAGATTCAATGGGATTGGTGTCACGCAAAATGTA
TTGTATGAAAATCAGAAGCTGATCGCTAATCAATTTAACAGCGCGATTGGCAAGATCCAAGATTCACTGT
CAAGCACAGCGTCCGCCCTCGGCAAACTCCAAGATGTTGTGAATCAAAACGCCCAGGCCCTGAATACCCT
CGTGAAGCAACTGAGTTCTAACTTCGGCGCAATCTCCAGCGTCCTCAACGACATATTGTCCAGACTTGAT
AAGGTGGAAGCCGAGGTGCAAATTGATCGGCTCATCACAGGCAGGCTCCAGTCACTCCAAACTTATGTGA
CACAACAGTTGATCCGGGCTGCTGAGATACGAGCAAGCGCCAACCTGGCCGCCACTAAAATGTCAGAGTG
CGTGCTCGGGCAGTCCAAACGGGTTGACTTTTGTGGCAAGGGCTATCACTTGATGTCCTTCCCCCAATCC
GCCCCACATGGAGTGGTCTTTCTCCACGTCACTTATGTCCCTGCTCAAGAGAAGAACTTTACGACAGCTC
CAGCAATCTGTCACGATGGCAAAGCGCACTTTCCCAGGGAAGGCGTTTTCGTCAGTAATGGCACGCATTG
GTTTGTGACCCAAAGGAATTTCTATGAACCCCAAATCATAACCACTGACAATACATTTGTCTCAGGCAAC
TGTGATGTGGTCATTGGGATCGTGAACAACACGGTATATGATCCCCTGCAACCCGAGTTGGATAGCTTCA
AAGAGGAATTGGATAAATACTTTAAGAATCATACTTCACCCGATGTTGATCTCGGGGACATATCAGGAAT
AAATGCAAGTGTCGTCAACATTCAGAAAGAGATTGATCGCCTTAATGAGGTCGCCAAGAACTTGAATGAA
TCTTTGATCGACTTGCAAGAACTGGGCAAATACGAACAATATATTAAATGGCCCTGGTACATTTGGTTGG
GCTTTATCGCCGGACTTATAGCTATCGTTATGGTCACAATTATGTTGTGCTGTATGACTAGCTGTTGTTC
CTGCTTGAAAGGATGTTGCAGTTGCGGATCTTGTTGTAAATAAAGGATCCTCTAGAAGTTGTCTCCTCCT
GCACTGACTGACTGATACAATCGATTTCTGGATCCGCAGGCCTAATCAACCTCTGGATTACAAAATTTGT
GAAAGATTGACTGGTATTCTTAACTATGTTGCTCCTTTTACGCTATGTGGATACGCTGCTTTAATGCCTT
TGTATCATGCTATTGCTTCCCGTATGGCTTTCATTTTCTCCTCCTTGTATAAATCCTGGTTGCTGTCTCT
TTATGAGGAGTTGTGGCCCGTTGTCAGGCAACGTGGCGTGGTGTGCACTGTGTTTGCTGACGCAACCCCC
ACTGGTTGGGGCATTGCCACCACCTGTCAGCTCCTTTCCGGGACTTTCGCTTTCCCCCTCCCTATTGCCA
CGGCGGAACTCATCGCCGCCTGCCTTGCCCGCTGCTGGACAGGGGCTCGGCTGTTGGGCACTGACAATTC
CGTGGTGTTGTCGGGGAAGCTGACGTCCTTTCCATGGCTGCTCGCCTGTGTTGCCACCTGGATTCTGCGC
GGGACGTCCTTCTGCTACGTCCCTTCGGCCCTCAATCCAGCGGACCTTCCTTCCCGCGGCCTGCTGCCGG
CTCTGCGGCCTCTTCCGCGTCTTCGCCTTCGCCCTCAGACGAGTCGGATCTCCCTTTGGGCCGCCTCCCC
GCCTGTCTAGCTTGACTGACTGAGATACAGCGTACCTTCAGCTCACAGACATGATAAGATACATTGATGA
GTTTGGACAAACCACAACTAGAATGCAGTGAAAAAAATGCTTTATTTGTGAAATTTGTGATGCTATTGCT
TTATTTGTAACCATTATAAGCTGCAATAAACAAGTTAACAACAACAATTGCATTCATTTTATGTTTCAGG
TTCAGGGGGAGGTGTGGGAGGTTTTTTAAAGCAAGTAAAACCTCTACAAATGTGGTATTGGCCCATCTCT
ATCGGTATCGTAGCATAACCCCTTGGGGCCTCTAAACGGGTCTTGAGGGGTTTTTTGTGCCCCTCGGGCC
GGATTGCTATCTACCGGCATTGGCGCAGAAAAAAATGCCTGATGCGACGCTGCGCGTCTTATACTCCCAC
ATATGCCAGATTCAGCAACGGATACGGCTTCCCCAACTTGCCCACTTCCATACGTGTCCTCCTTACCAGA
AATTTATCCTTAAGGTCGTCAGCTATCCTGCAGGCGATCTCTCGATTTCGATCAAGACATTCCTTTAATG
GTCTTTTCTGGACACCACTAGGGGTCAGAAGTAGTTCATCAAACTTTCTTCCCTCCCTAATCTCATTGGT
TACCTTGGGCTATCGAAACTTAATTAAGCGATCTGCATCTCAATTAGTCAGCAACCATAGTCCCGCCCCT
AACTCCGCCCATCCCGCCCCTAACTCCGCCCAGTTCCGCCCATTCTCCGCCCCATCGCTGACTAATTTTT
TTTATTTATGCAGAGGCCGAGGCCGCCTCGGCCTCTGAGCTATTCCAGAAGTAGTGAGGAGGCTTTTTTG
GAGGCCTAGGCTTTTGCAAAGGAGGTAGCCAACATGATTGAACAAGATGGATTGCACGCAGGTTCTCCCG
CCGCTTGGGTGGAGAGGCTATTCGGCTATGACTGGGCACAACAGACAATCGGCTGCTCTGATGCCGCCGT
GTTCCGGCTGTCAGCGCAGGGGCGCCCGGTTCTTTTTGTCAAGACCGACCTGTCCGGTGCCCTGAATGAA
CTCCAGGACGAGGCAGCGCGGCTATCGTGGCTGGCCACGACGGGCGTTCCTTGCGCAGCTGTGCTCGACG
TTGTCACTGAAGCGGGAAGGGACTGGCTGCTATTGGGCGAAGTGCCGGGGCAGGATCTCCTGTCATCTCA
CCTTGCTCCTGCCGAGAAAGTATCCATCATGGCTGATGCAATGCGGCGGCTGCATACGCTTGATCCGGCT
ACCTGCCCATTCGACCACCAAGCGAAACATCGCATCGAGCGAGCACGTACTCGGATGGAAGCCGGTCTTG
TCGATCAGGATGATCTGGACGAAGAGCATCAGGGGCTCGCGCCAGCCGAACTGTTCGCCAGGCTCAAGGC
GCGGATGCCCGACGGCGAGGATCTCGTCGTGACCCACGGCGATGCCTGCTTGCCGAATATCATGGTGGAA
AATGGCCGCTTTTCTGGATTCATCGACTGTGGCCGGCTGGGTGTGGCGGACCGCTATCAGGACATAGCGT
TGGCTACCCGTGATATTGCTGAAGAGCTTGGCGGCGAATGGGCTGACCGCTTCCTCGTGCTTTACGGTAT
CGCCGCTCCCGATTCGCAGCGCATCGCCTTCTATCGCCTTCTTGACGAGTTCTTCTAGTATGTAAGCCCT
GTGCCTTCTAGTTGCCAGCCATCTGTTGTTTGCCCCTCCCCCGTGCCTTCCTTGACCCTGGAAGGTGCCA
CTCCCACTGTCCTTTCCTAATAAAATGAGGAAATTGCATCGCATTGTCTGAGTAGGTGTCATTCTATTCT
GGGGGGTGGGGTGGGGCAGGACAGCAAGGGGGAGGATTGGGAAGACAATAGCAGGCATGCTGGGGATGCG
GTGGGCTCTATGGTTAATTAACCAGTCAAGTCAGCTACTTGGCGAGATCGACTTGTCTGGGTTTCGACTA
CGCTCAGAATTGCGTCAGTCAAGTTCGATCTGGTCCTTGCTATTGCACCCGTTCTCCGATTACGAGTTTC
ATTTAAATCATGTGAGCAAAAGGCCAGCAAAAGGCCAGGAACCGTAAAAAGGCCGCGTTGCTGGCGTTTT
TCCATAGGCTCCGCCCCCCTGACGAGCATCACAAAAATCGACGCTCAAGTCAGAGGTGGCGAAACCCGAC
AGGACTATAAAGATACCAGGCGTTTCCCCCTGGAAGCTCCCTCGTGCGCTCTCCTGTTCCGACCCTGCCG
CTTACCGGATACCTGTCCGCCTTTCTCCCTTCGGGAAGCGTGGCGCTTTCTCATAGCTCACGCTGTAGGT
ATCTCAGTTCGGTGTAGGTCGTTCGCTCCAAGCTGGGCTGTGTGCACGAACCCCCCGTTCAGCCCGACCG
CTGCGCCTTATCCGGTAACTATCGTCTTGAGTCCAACCCGGTAAGACACGACTTATCGCCACTGGCAGCA
GCCACTGGTAACAGGATTAGCAGAGCGAGGTATGTAGGCGGTGCTACAGAGTTCTTGAAGTGGTGGCCTA
ACTACGGCTACACTAGAAGAACAGTATTTGGTATCTGCGCTCTGCTGAAGCCAGTTACCTTCGGAAAAAG
AGTTGGTAGCTCTTGATCCGGCAAACAAACCACCGCTGGTAGCGGTGGTTTTTTTGTTTGCAAGCAGCAG
ATTACGCGCAGAAAAAAAGGATCTCAAGAAGATCCTTTGATCTTTTCTACGGGGTCTGACGCTCAGTGGA
ACGAAAACTCACGTTAAGGGATTTTGGTCATGAGATTATCAAAAAGGATCTTCACCTAGATCCTTTTAAA
TTAAAAATGAAGTTTTAAATCAATCTAAAGTATATATGAGTAAACTTGGTCTGACAGTTACCAATGCTTA
ATCAGTGAGGCACCTATCTCAGCGATCTGTCTATTTCGTTCATCCATAGTTGCATTTAAATTTCCGAACT
CTCCAAGGCCCTCGTCGGAAAATCTTCAAACCTTTCGTCCGATCCATCTTGCAGGCTACCTCTCGAACGA
ACTATCGCAAGTCTCTTGGCCGGCCTTGCGCCTTGGCTATTGCTTGGCAGCGCCTATCGCCAGGTATTAC
TCCAATCCCGAATATCCGAGATCGGGATCACCCGAGAGAAGTTCAACCTACATCCTCAATCCCGATCTAT
CCGAGATCCGAGGAATATCGAAATCGGGGCGCGCCTGGTGTACCGAGAACGATCCTCTCAGTGCGAGTCT
CGACGATCCATATCGTTGCTTGGCAGTCAGCCAGTCGGAATCCAGCTTGGGACCCAGGAAGTCCAATCGT
CAGATATTGTACTCAAGCCTGGTCACGGCAGCGTACCGATCTGTTTAAACCTAGATATTGATAGTCTGAT
CGGTCAACGTATAATCGAGTCCTAGCTTTTGCAAACATCTATCAAGAGACAGGATCAGCAGGAGGCTTTC
GCATGAGTATTCAACATTTCCGTGTCGCCCTTATTCCCTTTTTTGCGGCATTTTGCCTTCCTGTTTTTGC
TCACCCAGAAACGCTGGTGAAAGTAAAAGATGCTGAAGATCAGTTGGGTGCGCGAGTGGGTTACATCGAA
CTGGATCTCAACAGCGGTAAGATCCTTGAGAGTTTTCGCCCCGAAGAACGCTTTCCAATGATGAGCACTT
TTAAAGTTCTGCTATGTGGCGCGGTATTATCCCGTATTGACGCCGGGCAAGAGCAACTCGGTCGCCGCAT
ACACTATTCTCAGAATGACTTGGTTGAGTATTCACCAGTCACAGAAAAGCATCTTACGGATGGCATGACA
GTAAGAGAATTATGCAGTGCTGCCATAACCATGAGTGATAACACTGCGGCCAACTTACTTCTGACAACGA
TTGGAGGACCGAAGGAGCTAACCGCTTTTTTGCACAACATGGGGGATCATGTAACTCGCCTTGATCGTTG
GGAACCGGAGCTGAATGAAGCCATACCAAACGACGAGCGTGACACCACGATGCCTGTAGCAATGGCAACA
ACCTTGCGTAAACTATTAACTGGCGAACTACTTACTCTAGCTTCCCGGCAACAGTTGATAGACTGGATGG
AGGCGGATAAAGTTGCAGGACCACTTCTGCGCTCGGCCCTTCCGGCTGGCTGGTTTATTGCTGATAAATC
TGGAGCCGGTGAGCGTGGGTCTCGCGGTATCATTGCAGCACTGGGGCCAGATGGTAAGCCCTCCCGTATC
GTAGTTATCTACACGACGGGGAGTCAGGCAACTATGGATGAACGAAATAGACAGATCGCTGAGATAGGTG
CCTCACTGATTAAGCATTGGTAACCGATTCTAGGTGCATTGGCGCAGAAAAAAATGCCTGATGCGACGCT
GCGCGTCTTATACTCCCACATATGCCAGATTCAGCAACGGATACGGCTTCCCCAACTTGCCCACTTCCAT
ACGTGTCCTCCTTACCAGAAATTTATCCTTAAGATCCCGAATCGTTTAAACTCGACTCTGGCTCTATCGA
ATCTCCGTCGTTTCGAGCTTACGCGAACAGCCGTGGCGCTCATTTGCTCGTCGGGCATCGAATCTCGTCA
GCTATCGTCAGCTTACCTTTTTGGCAGCGATCGCGGCTCCCGACATCTTGGACCATTAGCTCCACAGGTA
TCTTCTTCCCTCTAGTGGTCATAACAGCAGCTTCAGCTACCTCTCAATTCAAAAAACCCCTCAAGACCCG
TTTAGAGGCCCCAAGGGGTTATGCTATCAATCGTTGCGTTACACACACAAAAAACCAACACACATCCATC
TTCGATGGATAGCGATTTTATTATCTAACTGCTGATCGAGTGTAGCCAGATCTAGTAATCAATTACGGGG
TCATTAGTTCATAGCCCATATATGGAGTTCCG
Features (pLannotate 1.2.2; 22 found; start..end, strand, type, name):
      1..304     +  enhancer       CMV enhancer: human cytomegalovirus immediate early enhancer
    377..394     -  promoter       CMV promoter (fragment): human cytomegalovirus (CMV) immediate early promoter
    457..508     +  promoter       CMVd2 promoter: truncated human cytomegalovirus (CMV) immediate early promoter that yields moderately reduced expression relative to the full-length promoter
    642..1117    +  intron         β-globin intron: internally truncated intron from human β-globin
   1176..4940    +  CDS            S: SPIKE_SARS2 - Experimental evidence at protein level: Swiss-Prot protein existence level 1. [Spike glycoprotein]: May down-regulate host tetherin (BST2) by lysosomal degradation, thereby counteracting its antiviral activity. From Severe acute respiratory syndrome coronavirus 2 (2019-nCoV) (SARS-CoV-2).
   5014..5602    +  misc_feature   WPRE: woodchuck hepatitis virus posttranscriptional regulatory element
   5655..5776    -  polyA_signal   SV40 poly(A) signal: SV40 polyadenylation signal
   5799..5868    -  CDS            large T antigen (fragment): large T antigen from SV40 (simian virus 40)
   5891..5937    +  terminator     T7 terminator: transcription terminator for bacteriophage T7 RNA polymerase
   5967..6103    +  terminator     rrnG terminator: transcription terminator from the E. coli ribosomal RNA rrnG operon (Albrechtsen et al., 1991)
   6148..6219    +  misc_feature   3' β-globin insulator: insulator downstream of the human β-globin locus (Farrell et al., 2002)
   6264..6460    +  promoter       SV40 promoter: SV40 early promoter
   6474..7265    +  CDS            neo: KKA2_KLEPN - Also known as kan, nptII. Experimental evidence at protein level: Swiss-Prot protein existence level 1. Resistance to kanamycin, neomycin, paromomycin, ribostamycin, butirosin and gentamicin B. From Klebsiella pneumoniae.
   7279..7503    +  polyA_signal   bGH poly(A) signal: bovine growth hormone polyadenylation signal
   7699..8287    -  rep_origin     ori: high-copy-number ColE1/pMB1/pBR322/pUC origin of replication
   8459..8523    -  CDS            bla(M) (fragment): β-lactamase lacking the signal sequence; bla(M); allows cytosolic expression of β-lactamase
   9033..9893    +  CDS            AmpR: β-lactamase; bla; confers resistance to ampicillin, carbenicillin, and related antibiotics
   9906..10042   +  terminator     rrnG terminator: transcription terminator from the E. coli ribosomal RNA rrnG operon (Albrechtsen et al., 1991)
  10194..10265   +  misc_feature   5' β-globin insulator: insulator upstream of the human β-globin locus (Farrell et al., 2002)
  10270..10316   -  terminator     T7 terminator: transcription terminator for bacteriophage T7 RNA polymerase
  10334..10382   -  polyA_signal   poly(A) signal: synthetic polyadenylation signal
  10413..10462   +  enhancer       CMV enhancer (fragment): human cytomegalovirus immediate early enhancer
