[The description below was written by a language model from this plasmid's Addgene catalogue record and pLannotate feature annotations shown in this document.]
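Description:
pTwist-SARS-CoV-2 Spike-deltaC18 N439K (AAA) is a mammalian expression plasmid of about 10.5 kb built on the Twist pTwist-CMV-BetaGlobin-WPRE-Neo backbone. It is used to supply a variant SARS-CoV-2 spike glycoprotein for pseudovirus production. It is maintained in E. coli as a high-copy plasmid through a ColE1/pUC-type origin and selected with ampicillin via the β-lactamase gene. A separate SV40 early promoter–neo–bGH poly(A) cassette provides a neomycin/G418-type resistance marker for mammalian cells.

The payload is a spike open reading frame of roughly 3.8 kb carrying the N439K substitution, which lies in the receptor-binding domain. The name indicates a deltaC18 form, that is, deletion of the last 18 residues of the cytoplasmic tail, a modification commonly used to improve spike incorporation into pseudotyped particles. The "(AAA)" in the name probably denotes the lysine codon used at position 439, but the record does not explain it.

The catalogue lists the promoter as CAG, whereas the backbone name and the annotated features point to a CMV enhancer/promoter followed by a truncated human β-globin intron. The two descriptions therefore do not fully agree. Downstream of the coding sequence, a WPRE enhances transcript stability and expression, and an SV40 polyadenylation signal ends the message. Bacterial and T7 terminators together with short β-globin insulator elements flank the expression units, helping to isolate them from one another.

The associated work concerns escape of evolving spike variants from vaccine-induced antibody responses. In that setting, the plasmid would typically be co-transfected with packaging and reporter constructs to make spike-pseudotyped particles for neutralisation assays, although the record names no such partner plasmids.
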