Addgene plasmid #212332: pTwist-SARS-CoV-2 Spike-deltaC18 N439K (AAA)
Purpose: Encodes SARS-CoV-2 spike N439K for pseudovirus production
Depositing lab: Alejandro Balazs. Depositing organization: Massachusetts General Hospital. Publication: Ongoing evolution of SARS-CoV-2 drives escape from mRNA vaccine-induced humoral immunity. Roederer AL, Cao Y, Denis KS, Sheehan ML, Li CJ, Lam EC, Gregory DJ, Poznansky MC, Iafrate AJ, Canaday DH, Gravenstein S, Garcia-Beltran WF, Balazs AB. medRxiv [Preprint]. 2024 Mar 7:2024.03.05.24303815. doi: 10.1101/2024.03.05.24303815. PubMed 38496628.
Backbone
  Vector backbone: pTwist-CMV-BetaGlobin-WPRE-Neo
  Backbone manufacturer: Twist
  Vector type: Mammalian Expression
Growth in bacteria
  Bacterial resistance: Ampicillin, 100 μg/mL
  Growth temperature: 37°C
  Growth strain: DH5alpha
  Copy number: High Copy
Gene/Insert
  Gene/Insert name: SARS-CoV-2 Spike N439K
  Species: Severe acute respiratory syndrome coronavirus 2
  Mutation: N439K
  Entrez Gene: S (a.k.a. GU280_gp02, spike glycoprotein)
  Promoter: CAG
  Cloning method: Ligation Independent Cloning
Terms and licenses: Academic/Nonprofit Terms; Industry Terms: Not Available to Industry
Depositor comments: Please visit https://www.medrxiv.org/content/10.1101/2024.03.05.24303815v1 for medRxiv preprint.
How to cite: pTwist-SARS-CoV-2 Spike-deltaC18 N439K (AAA) was a gift from Alejandro Balazs (Addgene plasmid # 212332 ; http://n2t.net/addgene:212332 ; RRID:Addgene_212332)
